>Addgene plasmid #112597 | pOP2S | addgene full sequence | sequence record 220203 | Addgene NGS Result
GATTCATTAATGCAGCTGATTAATACGACTCACTATAGGGAATTGTGAGCGGATAACAATTCCTCTAGAA
ATAATTTTGTTTAACTTTAAGAAGGAGATATATCCATGGGATCCGAATTCGCGGCCGCCCTAGGCTCGAG
CGCATGGAGCCACCCGCAGTTCGAAAAATAAGCTTGAGTATTCTATAGTGTCACCTAAATCCCAGCTTGA
TCCGGCTGCTAACAAAGCCCGAAAGGAAGCTGAGTTGGCTGCTGCCACCGCTGAGCAATAACTAGCATAA
CCCCTTGGGGCCTCTAAACGGGTCTTGAGGGGTTTTTTGCTGAAAGGAGGAACTATATCCGGATAACCTG
GCGTAATAGCGAAGAGGCCCGCACCGATCGCCCTTCCCAACAGTTGCGCAGCCTGAATGGCGAATGGAAA
TTGTAAGCGTTAATATTTTGTTAAAATTCGCGTTAAATTTTTGTTAAATCAGCTCATTTTTTAACCAATA
GGCCGAAATCGGCAAAATCCCTTATAAATCAAAAGAATAGACCGAGATAGGGT
[37 nt withheld, positions 544-580]
AAAGAACGTGGACTCCAACGTCAAAGG
[32 nt withheld, positions 608-639]
AGCTTGCATGCCTGCAGGTCGGAAGCATAAAGTGTAAAGCCTGGGGTGCCTAATGAGTGAGCTAACTTAC
ATTAATTGCGTTGCGCTCACTGCCCGCTTTCCAGTCGGGAAACCTGTCGTGCCAGCTGCATTAATGAATC
GGCCAACGCGCGGGGAGAGGCGGTTTGCGTATTGGGCGCCAGGGTGGTTTTTCTTTTCACCAGTGAGACG
GGCAACAGCTGATTGCCCTTCACCGCCTGGCCCTGAGAGAGTTGCAGCAAGCGGTCCACGCTGGTTTGCC
CCAGCAGGCGAAAATCCTGTTTGATGGTGGTTAACGGCGGGATATAACATGAGCTGTCTTCGGTATCGTC
GTATCCCACTACCGAGATATCCGCACCAACGCGCAGCCCGGACTCGGTAATGGCGCGCATTGCGCCCAGC
GCCATCTGATCGTTGGCAACCAGCATCGCAGTGGGAACGATGCCCTCATTCAGCATTTGCATGGTTTGTT
GAAAACCGGACATGGCACTCCAGTCGCCTTCCCGTTCCGCTATCGGCTGAATTTGATTGCGAGTGAGATA
TTTATGCCAGCCAGCCAGACGCAGACGCGCCGAGACAGAACTTAATGGGCCCGCTAACAGCGCGATTTGC
TGGTGACCCAATGCGACCAGATGCTCCACGCCCAGTCGCGTACCGTCTTCATGGGAGAAAATAATACTGT
TGATGGGTGTCTGGTCAGAGACATCAAGAAATAACGCCGGAACATTAGTGCAGGCAGCTTCCACAGCAAT
GGCATCCTGGTCATCCAGCGGATAGTTAATGATCAGCCCACTGACGCGTTGCGCGAGAAGATTGTGCACC
GCCGCTTTACAGGCTTCGACGCCGCTTCGTTCTACCATCGACACCACCACGCTGGCACCCAGTTGATCGG
CGCGAGATTTAATCGCCGCGACAATTTGCGACGGCGCGTGCAGGGCCAGACTGGAGGTGGCAACGCCAAT
CAGCAACGACTGTTTGCCCGCCAGTTGTTGTGCCACGCGGTTGGGAATGTAATTCAGCTCCGCCATCGCC
GCTTCCACTTTTTCCCGCGTTTTCGCAGAAACGTGGCTGGCCTGGTTCACCACGCGGGAAACGGTCTGAT
AAGAGACACCGGCATACTCTGCGACATCGTATAACGTTACTGGTTTCACATTCACCACCCTGAATTGACT
CTCTTCCGGGCGCTATCATGCCATACCGCGAAAGGTTTTGCACCATTCGATGGTGTCGGGTACCGAGCTC
GAATTGTGAACCATCACCCT
[91 nt withheld, positions 1920-2010]
G
[124 nt withheld, positions 2012-2135]
CCTGATGCGGTATTTTCTCCTTACGCATCTGTGCGGTATTTCACACCGCATATGGTGCACTCTCAGTACA
ATCTGCTCTGATGCCGCATAGTTAAGCCAGCCCCGACACCCGCCAACACCCGCTGACGCGCCCTGACGGG
CTTGTCTGCTCCCGGCATCCGCTTACAGACAAGCTGTGACCGTCTCCGGGAGCTGCATGTGTCAGAGGTT
TTCACCGTCATCACCGAAACGCGCGAGACGAAAGGGCCTCGTGATACGCCTATTTTTATAGGTTAATGTC
ATGATAATAATGGTTTCTTAGACGTCAGGTGGCACTTTTCGGGGAAATGTGCGCGGAACCCCTATTTGTT
TATTTTTCTAAATACATTCAAATATGTATCCGCTCATGAGACAATAACCCTGATAAATGCTTCAATAATA
TTGAAAAAGGAAGAGTATGAGTATTCAACATTTCCGTGTCGCCCTTATTCCCTTTTTTGCGGCATTTTGC
CTTCCTGTTTTTGCTCACCCAGAAACGCTGGTGAAAGTAAAAGATGCTGAAGATCAGTTGGGTGCACGAG
TGGGTTACATCGAACTGGATCTCAACAGCGGTAAGATCCTTGAGAGTTTTCGCCCCGAAGAACGTTTTCC
AATGATGAGCACTTTTAAAGTTCTGCTATGTGGCGCGGTATTATCCCGTATTGACGCCGGGCAAGAGCAA
CTCGGTCGCCGCATACACTATTCTCAGAATGACTTGGTTGAGTACTCACCAGTCACAGAAAAGCATCTTA
CGGATGGCATGACAGTAAGAGAATTATGCAGTGCTGCCATAACCATGAGTGATAACACTGCGGCCAACTT
ACTTCTGACAACGATCGGAGGACCGAAGGAGCTAACCGCTTTTTTGCACAACATGGGGGATCATGTAACT
CGCCTTGATCGTTGGGAACCGGAGCTGAATGAAGCCATACCAAACGACGAGCGTGACACCACGATGCCTG
TAGCAATGGCAACAACGTTGCGCAAACTATTAACTGGCGAACTACTTACTCTAGCTTCCCGGCAACAATT
AATAGACTGGATGGAGGCGGATAAAGTTGCAGGACCACTTCTGCGCTCGGCCCTTCCGGCTGGCTGGTTT
ATTGCTGATAAATCTGGAGCCGGTGAGCGTGGGTCTCGCGGTATCATTGCAGCACTGGGGCCAGATGGTA
AGCCCTCCCGTATCGTAGTTATCTACACGACGGGGAGTCAGGCAACTATGGATGAACGAAATAGACAGAT
CGCTGAGATAGGTGCCTCACTGATTAAGCATTGGTAACTGTCAGACCAAGTTTACTCATATATACTTTAG
ATTGATTTAAAACTTCATTTTTAATTTAAAAGGATCTAGGTGAAGATCCTTTTTGATAATCTCATGACCA
AAATCCCTTAACGTGAGTTTTCGTTCCACTGAGCGTCAGACCCCGTAGAAAAGATCAAAGGATCTTCTTG
AGATCCTTTTTTTCTGCGCGTAATCTGCTGCTTGCAAACAAAAAAACCACCGCTACCAGCGGTGGTTTGT
TTGCCGGATCAAGAGCTACCAACTCTTTTTCCGAAGGTAACTGGCTTCAGCAGAGCGCAGATACCAAATA
CTGTTCTTCTAGTGTAGCCGTAGTTAGGCCACCACTTCAAGAACTCTGTAGCACCGCCTACATACCTCGC
TCTGCTAATCCTGTTACCAGTGGCTGCTGCCAGTGGCGATAAGTCGTGTCTTACCGGGTTGGACTCAAGA
CGATAGTTACCGGATAAGGCGCAGCGGTCGGGCTGAACGGGGGGTTCGTGCACACAGCCCAGCTTGGAGC
GAACGACCTACACCGAACTGAGATACCTACAGCGTGAGCTATGAGAAAGCGCCACGCTTCCCGAAGGGAG
AAAGGCGGACAGGTATCCGGTAAGCGGCAGGGTCGGAACAGGAGAGCGCACGAGGGAGCTTCCAGGGGGA
AACGCCTGGTATCTTTATAGTCCTGTCGGGTTTCGCCACCTCTGACTTGAGCGTCGATTTTTGTGATGCT
CGTCAGGGGGGCGGAGCCTATGGAAAAACGCCAGCAACGCGGCCTTTTTACGGTTCCTGGCCTTTTGCTG
GCCTTTTGCTCACATGTTCTTTCCTGCGTTATCCCCTGATTCTGTGGATAACCGTATTACCGCCTTTGAG
TGAGCTGATACCGCTCGCCGCAGCCGAACGACCGAGCGCAGCGAGTCAGTGAGCGAGGAAGCGGAAGAGC
GCCCAATACGCAAACCGCCTCTCCCCGCGCGTTGGCC
Features (pLannotate 1.2.2; 22 found; start..end, strand, type, name):
     21..39      +  promoter       T7 promoter: promoter for bacteriophage T7 RNA polymerase
     39..63      +  protein_bind   lac operator: The lac repressor binds to the lac operator to inhibit transcription in E. coli. This inhibition can be relieved by adding lactose or isopropyl-β-D-thiogalactopyranoside (IPTG). lac repressor encoded by lacI
     76..98      +  RBS            RBS: efficient ribosome binding site from bacteriophage T7 gene 10 (Olins and Rangwala, 1989)
    145..167     +  CDS            Strep-Tag II (fragment): peptide that binds Strep-Tactin®, an engineered form of streptavidin
    182..200     -  promoter       SP6 promoter: promoter for bacteriophage SP6 RNA polymerase
    215..264     +  CDS            SET1 (fragment): solubility-enhancement tag derived from T7 phage gene 10B
    272..319     +  terminator     T7 terminator: transcription terminator for bacteriophage T7 RNA polymerase
    348..414     +  CDS            lacZα (fragment): LacZα fragment of β-galactosidase; lacZ fragment
    418..639     -  rep_origin     M13 ori (fragment) (sequence partly withheld): M13 bacteriophage origin of replication; arrow indicates direction of (+) strand synthesis
    640..660     -  misc_feature   MCS (fragment): pUC18/19 multiple cloning site
    659..677     -  promoter       lac UV5 promoter (fragment): E. coli lac promoter with an "up" mutation
    692..713     -  protein_bind   CAP binding site: CAP binding activates transcription in the presence of cAMP. E. coli catabolite activator protein
    726..1808    -  CDS            lacI: lac repressor; lacI; The lac repressor binds to the lac operator to inhibit transcription in E. coli. This inhibition can be relieved by adding lactose or isopropyl-β-D-thiogalactopyranoside (IPTG).
   1809..1886    -  promoter       lacIq promoter: lacI (mutant); In the lacIq allele, a single base change in the promoter boosts expression of the lacI gene about 10-fold.
   1886..1904    -  misc_feature   MCS (fragment): pUC18/19 multiple cloning site
   1905..2135    -  rep_origin     f1 ori (fragment) (sequence partly withheld): f1 bacteriophage origin of replication; arrow indicates direction of (+) strand synthesis
   2136..2235    -  misc_feature   bom (fragment): basis of mobility region from pBR322
   2337..2372    -  CDS            rop (fragment): Rop protein, which maintains plasmids at low copy number; rop
   2467..2571    +  promoter       AmpR promoter: bla
   2572..3432    +  CDS            AmpR: β-lactamase; bla; confers resistance to ampicillin, carbenicillin, and related antibiotics
   3603..4191    +  rep_origin     ori: high-copy-number ColE1/pMB1/pBR322/pUC origin of replication
   4374..18      +  CDS            lacI (fragment) (across the origin): lac repressor; lacI; The lac repressor binds to the lac operator to inhibit transcription in E. coli. This inhibition can be relieved by adding lactose or isopropyl-β-D-thiogalactopyranoside (IPTG).
