[The description below was written by a language model from this plasmid's Addgene catalogue record and pLannotate feature annotations shown in this document.]
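Description:
pOP2S is an empty bacterial expression backbone derived from pBAT4, designed for producing recombinant proteins in E. coli as fusions to a non-cleavable C-terminal Strep tag. It carries no insert. The 4.4 kb plasmid is propagated through a high-copy ColE1/pMB1-type origin and selected with ampicillin via the β-lactamase gene driven by its own promoter. Only a short fragment of rop is annotated, which fits the recorded high copy number. Partial f1/M13 phage origin segments, a bom fragment and small remnants of lacZα and pUC-type polylinker sequence are also detected. These appear to be leftovers of the vector's construction rather than functional parts of the expression unit.

The expression cassette consists of a T7 promoter immediately followed by a lac operator, then the efficient ribosome binding site from phage T7 gene 10, a short cloning region, the Strep-tag II coding sequence and a T7 terminator. A gene of interest cloned in frame between the ribosome binding site and the tag is therefore translated with the Strep tag at its C terminus. This allows affinity capture on Strep-Tactin resin, and the tag stays on the purified protein because no protease site is provided. The plasmid also carries a full-length lacI gene under the lacIq promoter. This supplies high levels of lac repressor to keep the T7/lac promoter silent until induction with IPTG. Transcription requires a host that supplies T7 RNA polymerase. An SP6 promoter in the reverse orientation lies just downstream of the tag, and a short match to a T7 gene 10-derived tag precedes the terminator. The record assigns no role to either.
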