Addgene plasmid #112597: pOP2S
Purpose: (Empty Backbone) Used for expression of protein in E. coli as non-cleavable C-terminal Strep Tag fusions
Depositing lab: Marko Hyvönen. Depositing organization: University of Cambridge.
Backbone
  Vector backbone: pBAT4
  Vector type: Bacterial Expression
  Tag / fusion protein: Strep tag (C terminal on backbone)
Growth in bacteria
  Bacterial resistance: Ampicillin, 100 μg/mL
  Growth temperature: 37°C
  Growth strain: DH5alpha
  Copy number: High Copy
Gene/Insert
  Gene/Insert name: None
  Tag / fusion protein: Strep tag (C terminal on backbone)
Terms and licenses: Academic/Nonprofit Terms; Industry Terms: Not Available to Industry
How to cite: pOP2S was a gift from Marko Hyvönen (Addgene plasmid # 112597 ; http://n2t.net/addgene:112597 ; RRID:Addgene_112597)
